Addgene plasmid #235771: pYY10-2µ-TP901
Purpose: 2µ plasmid for constitutive expression of TP901 under RNR2 promoter.
Depositing lab: Chang Liu. Depositing organization: University of California, Irvine. Publication: Ultra-efficient Integration of Gene Libraries onto Yeast Cytosolic Plasmids. Pisera AO, Yu Y, Williams RL, Liu CC. ACS Synth Biol. 2025 Apr 18;14(4):1002-1008. doi: 10.1021/acssynbio.4c00786. Epub 2025 Mar 24. PubMed 40127237.
Backbone
  Vector backbone: pKOPIS
  Vector type: Yeast Expression
Growth in bacteria
  Bacterial resistance: Kanamycin, 50 μg/mL
  Growth temperature: 37°C
  Growth strain: DH5alpha
  Copy number: Unknown
Gene/Insert
  Gene/Insert name: TP901 integrase
Terms and licenses: Academic/Nonprofit Terms; Industry Terms: Not Available to Industry
Depositor comments: Please visit https://doi.org/10.1101/2024.11.29.626108 for bioRxiv preprint.
How to cite: pYY10-2µ-TP901 was a gift from Chang Liu (Addgene plasmid # 235771 ; http://n2t.net/addgene:235771 ; RRID:Addgene_235771)
