[The description below was written by a language model from this plasmid's Addgene catalogue record and pLannotate feature annotations shown in this document.]
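Description:
pYY10-2µ-TP901 is a yeast expression plasmid of about 5.7 kb, built on the pKOPIS backbone, that provides constitutive expression of the TP901 integrase in Saccharomyces cerevisiae. It is a shuttle vector. A high-copy ColE1/pUC-type origin supports replication in E. coli, and a yeast 2µ origin maintains it as a multicopy episome in yeast. The only selectable marker annotated is a kanMX cassette, which spans the numbering origin of the circular sequence. The catalogue lists kanamycin as the bacterial selection, consistent with this cassette, and kanMX is conventionally used for G418 selection in yeast, although the record does not say how the plasmid is selected there.

According to the catalogue entry, the payload is the TP901 integrase coding sequence driven by the RNR2 promoter, a yeast promoter used here for constitutive expression. The automated feature table labels neither the integrase nor the promoter. It does leave a large unannotated interval upstream of a forward-oriented CYC1 terminator, which is where the integrase open reading frame would be expected to sit, with CYC1 ending its transcript. A reverse-strand match to a predicted S. cerevisiae protein (YJC7) lies just before this interval. It may simply reflect yeast genomic sequence carried along with the promoter fragment, but the record does not confirm this.

TP901 integrase is a phage-derived serine recombinase that catalyses unidirectional recombination between its attachment sites. The associated publication concerns highly efficient integration of gene libraries onto yeast cytosolic plasmids, so this construct most likely acts as the helper that supplies the integrase in trans for that work. No attachment sites are annotated on the plasmid itself.
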