Features (pLannotate 1.2.2; 5 found; start..end, strand, type, name):
    863..1276    -  CDS            YJC7_YEAST: Protein predicted: Swiss-Prot protein existence level 4. From Saccharomyces cerevisiae (strain ATCC 204508 / S288c) (Baker's yeast).
   2892..3081    +  terminator     CYC1 terminator: S. cerevisiae CYC1; transcription terminator for CYC1
   3138..3726    -  rep_origin     ori: high-copy-number ColE1/pMB1/pBR322/pUC origin of replication
   3750..4908    -  rep_origin     2μ ori: yeast 2μ plasmid origin of replication
   4977..668     +  gene           kanMX (across the origin): yeast selectable marker conferring kanamycin resistance (Wach et al., 1994)
>Addgene plasmid #235771 | pYY10-2µ-TP901 | addgene full sequence | sequence record 471571 | Addgene NGS Result
GAAAATATTGTTGATGCGCTGGCAGTGTTCCTGCGCCGGTTGCATTCGATTCCTGTTTGTAATTGTCCTT
TTAACAGCGATCGCGTATTTCGTCTCGCTCAGGCGCAATCACGAATGAATAACGGTTTGGTTGATGCGAG
TGATTTTGATGACGAGCGTAATGGCTGGCCTGTTGAACAAGTCTGGAAAGAAATGCATAAGCTTTTGCCA
TTCTCACCGGATTCAGTCGTCACTCATGGTGATTTCTCACTTGATAACCTTATTTTTGACGAGGGGAAAT
TAATAGGTTGTATTGATGTTGGACGAGTCGGAATCGCAGACCGATACCAGGATCTTGCCATCCTATGGAA
CTGCCTCGGTGAGTTTTCTCCTTCATTACAGAAACGGCTTTTTCAAAAATATGGTATTGATAATCCTGAT
ATGAATAAATTGCAGTTTCATTTGATGCTCGATGAGTTTTTCTAATCAGTACTGACAATAAAAAGATTCT
TGTTTTCAAGAACTTGTCATTTGTATAGTTTTTTTATATTGTAGTTGTTCTATTTTAATCAAATGTTAGC
GTGATTTATATTTTTTTTCGCCTCGACATCATCTGCCCAGATGCGAAGTTAAGTGCGCAGAAAGTAATAT
CATGCGTCAATCGTATGTGAATGCTGGTCGCTATACTGCTGTCGATTCGATACTAACGCCGCCATCCAGT
GTCGAAAACGAGCTCTCGAGAACCCTTAATAGTCGAACAAGAAGCAGGCAAAGTTTAGAGCACTGCCCCT
CCGCACTCAAAAAAGAAAAAACTAGGAGGAAAATAAAATTCTCAACCACACAAACACATAAACACATACA
AATACAAATACAAGCTTATTTACTTGACATCGCGCGATCTTCCACTATTCAGCGCCGTCCGCCCTCTCTC
GTGTTTTTTGTTTACGCGACAACTATGCGAAATCCGGAGCAACGGGCAACCGTTTGGGGAAAGACCACAC
CCACGCGCGATCGCCATGGCAACGAGGTCGCACACGCCCCACACCCAGACCTCCCTGCGAGCGGGCATGG
GTACAATGTCCCCGTTGCCACAGACACCACTTCGTAGCACAGCGCAGAGCGTAGCGTGTTGTTGCTGCTG
ACAAAAGAAAATTTTTCTTAGCAAAGCAAAGGAGGGGAAGCACGGGCAGATAGCACCGTACCATACCCTT
GGAAACTCGAAATGAACGAAGCAGGAAATGAGAGAATGAGAGTTTTGTAGGTATATATAGCGGTAGTGTT
TGCGCGTTACCATCATCTTCTGGATCTATCTATTGTTCTTTTCCTCATCACTTTCCCCTTTTTCGCTCTT
CTTCTTGTCTTTTATTTCTTTCTTTTTTTTAATTGTTCCCTCGATTGGCTATCTACCAAAGAATCCAAAC
TTAATACACGTATTTATTTGTCCAATTACCATGACGAAAAAGGTCGCAATCTATACTCGTGTTTCCACAA
CAAATCAAGCCGAAGAAGGATTTAGCATAGATGAACAAATCGACCGTCTGACAAAATATGCTGAGGCGAT
GGGGTGGCAGGTTAGCGACACGTACACTGACGCAGGATTCTCTGGAGCAAAACTAGAAAGACCTGCAATG
CAGCGTCTTATTAATGACATAGAAAACAAGGCGTTCGATACAGTTCTAGTCTACAAATTGGATAGGCTAT
CTCGTTCTGTGAGAGACACACTATACCTAGTTAAAGATGTCTTTACCAAAAACAAGATAGACTTCATATC
TCTGAACGAAAGCATAGATACATCCAGCGCAATGGGATCATTGTTTCTTACAATTTTATCAGCTATAAAC
GAATTTGAAAGAGAAAACATCAAGGAAAGGATGACGATGGGCAAGCTGGGCAGAGCCAAAAGCGGGAAGT
CAATGATGTGGACAAAGACCGCTTTCGGCTACTACCACAACAGAAAGACGGGGATCTTGGAGATAGTTCC
TTTGCAGGCTACCATTGTAGAACAGATTTTTACGGATTACCTTTCCGGGATCTCCCTGACAAAACTTCGT
GATAAATTGAACGAATCAGGCCATATCGGCAAAGATATACCCTGGAGCTATAGAACTCTTCGTCAGACGC
TGGATAATCCGGTTTATTGTGGGTATATAAAATTCAAAGACAGTTTGTTCGAAGGTATGCACAAGCCCAT
CATTCCATATGAAACGTATCTGAAAGTGCAGAAAGAGCTGGAAGAAAGGCAGCAGCAGACCTACGAAAGG
AATAACAATCCTAGACCCTTCCAAGCGAAGTATATGTTGAGCGGGATGGCTAGGTGTGGGTACTGCGGTG
CTCCTCTGAAAATAGTATTGGGGCATAAGAGGAAAGACGGCAGTAGGACAATGAAATATCATTGTGCCAA
TAGGTTCCCGCGTAAAACAAAAGGGATTACCGTTTATAATGATAATAAGAAGTGCGACAGCGGCACATAT
GATTTAAGCAACCTGGAAAATACTGTGATCGACAACCTGATCGGTTTCCAAGAGAATAATGATTCCCTTT
TAAAAATCATCAATGGTAATAACCAGCCAATACTAGACACAAGCTCATTCAAGAAGCAAATTTCCCAAAT
AGACAAGAAAATCCAAAAAAATAGCGACCTATACTTAAATGACTTTATCACAATGGATGAGTTAAAAGAC
AGAACTGATAGCTTACAGGCAGAAAAGAAATTACTGAAGGCGAAGATATCAGAGAACAAGTTCAACGACT
CAACTGACGTATTCGAACTAGTAAAAACCCAACTGGGCAGCATACCAATAAATGAACTGTCATACGACAA
CAAGAAGAAGATCGTGAACAATCTTGTAAGTAAGGTGGACGTGACAGCAGATAATGTTGATATAATCTTC
AAGTTCCAGTTAGCATAATAAATCCGCTCTAACCGAAAAGGAAGGAGTTAGACAACCTGAAGTCTAGGTC
CCTATTTATTTTTTTATAGTTATGTTAGTATTAAGAACGTTATTTATATTTCAAATTTTTCTTTTTTTTC
TGTACAGACGCGTGTACGCATGTAACATTATACTGAAAACCTTGCTTGAGAAGGTTTTGGGACGCTCGAA
GTGAGCAAAAGGCCAGCAAAAGGCCAGGAACCGTAAAAAGGCCGCGTTGCTGGCGTTTTTCCATAGGCTC
CGCCCCCCTGACGAGCATCACAAAAATCGACGCTCAAGTCAGAGGTGGCGAAACCCGACAGGACTATAAA
GATACCAGGCGTTTCCCCCTGGAAGCTCCCTCGTGCGCTCTCCTGTTCCGACCCTGCCGCTTACCGGATA
CCTGTCCGCCTTTCTCCCTTCGGGAAGCGTGGCGCTTTCTCATAGCTCACGCTGTAGGTATCTCAGTTCG
GTGTAGGTCGTTCGCTCCAAGCTGGGCTGTGTGCACGAACCCCCCGTTCAGCCCGACCGCTGCGCCTTAT
CCGGTAACTATCGTCTTGAGTCCAACCCGGTAAGACACGACTTATCGCCACTGGCAGCAGCCACTGGTAA
CAGGATTAGCAGAGCGAGGTATGTAGGCGGTGCTACAGAGTTCTTGAAGTGGTGGCCTAACTACGGCTAC
ACTAGAAGAACAGTATTTGGTATCTGCGCTCTGCTGAAGCCAGTTACCTTCGGAAAAAGAGTTGGTAGCT
CTTGATCCGGCAAACAAACCACCGCTGGTAGCGGTGGTTTTTTTGTTTGCAAGCAGCAGATTACGCGCAG
AAAAAAAGGATCTCAAGAAGATCCTTTGATCTTTTCTACCGAAGCATCTGTGCTTCATTTTGTAGAACAA
AAATGCAACGCGAGAGCGCTAATTTTTCAAACAAAGAATCTGAGCTGCATTTTTACAGAACAGAAATGCA
ACGCGAAAGCGCTATTTTACCAACGAAGAATCTGTGCTTCATTTTTGTAAAACAAAAATGCAACGCGAGA
GCGCTAATTTTTCAAACAAAGAATCTGAGCTGCATTTTTACAGAACAGAAATGCAACGCGAGAGCGCTAT
TTTACCAACAAAGAATCTATACTTCTTTTTTGTTCTACAAAAATGCATCCCGAGAGCGCTATTTTTCTAA
CAAAGCATCTTAGATTACTTTTTTTCTCCTTTGTGCGCTCTATAATGCAGTCTCTTGATAACTTTTTGCA
CTGTAGGTCCGTTAAGGTTAGAAGAAGGCTACTTTGGTGTCTATTTTCTCTTCCATAAAAAAAGCCTGAC
TCCACTTCCCGCGTTTACTGATTACTAGCGAAGCTGCGGGTGCATTTTTTCAAGATAAAGGCATCCCCGA
TTATATTCTATACCGATGTGGATTGCGCATACTTTGTGAACAGAAAGTGATAGCGTTGATGATTCTTCAT
TGGTCAGAAAATTATGAACGGTTTCTTCTATTTTGTCTCTATATACTACGTATAGGAAATGTTTACATTT
TCGTATTGTTTTCGATTCACTCTATGAATAGTTCTTACTACAATTTTTTTGTCTAAAGAGTAATACTAGA
GATAAACATAAAAAATGTAGAGGTCGAGTTTAGATGCAAGTTCAAGGAGCGAAAGGTGGATGGGTAGGTT
ATATAGGGATATAGCACAGAGATATATAGCAAAGAGATACTTTTGAGCAATGTTTGTGGAAGCGGTATTC
GCAATATTTTAGTAGCCCGTTACAGTCCGGTGCGTTTTTGGTTTTTTGAAAGTGCGTCTTCAGAGCGCTT
TTGGTTTTCAAAAGCGCTCTGAAGTTCCTATACTTTCTAGAGAATAGGAACTTCGGAATAGGAACTTCAA
AGCGTTTCCGAAAACGAGCGCTTCCGAAAATGCAACGCGAGCTGCGCACATACAGCTCACTGTTCACGTC
GCACCTATATCTGCGTGTTGCCTGTATATATATATACATGAGAAGAACGGCATAGTGCGTGTTTATGCTT
AAATGCGTATATGTGTTATGTATAGGTCTAGAGATCTGTTTAGCTTGCCTCGTCCCCGCCGGGTCACCCG
GCCAGCGACATGGAGGCCCAGAATACCCTCCTTGACAGTCTTGACGTGCGCAGCTCAGGGGCATGATGTG
ACTGTCGCCCGTACATTTAGCCCATACATCCCCATGTATAATCATTTGCATCCATACATTTTGATGGCCG
CACGGCGCGAAGCAAAAATTACGGCTCCTCGCTGCAGACCTGCGAGCAGGGAAACGCTCCCCTCACAGAC
GCGTTGAATTGTCCCCACGCCGCGCCCCTGTAGAGAAATATAAAAGGTTAGGATTTGCCACTGAGGTTCT
TCTTTCATATACTTCCTTTTAAAATCTTGCTAGGATACAGTTCTCACATCACATCCGAACATAAACAACC
ATGGGTAAGGAAAAGACTCACGTTTCGAGGCCGCGATTAAATTCCAACATGGATGCTGATTTATATGGGT
ATAAATGGGCTCGCGATAATGTCGGGCAATCAGGTGCGACAATCTATCGATTGTATGGGAAGCCCGATGC
GCCAGAGTTGTTTCTGAAACATGGCAAAGGTAGCGTTGCCAATGATGTTACAGATGAGATGGTCAGACTA
AACTGGCTGACGGAATTTATGCCTCTTCCGACCATCAAGCATTTTATCCGTACTCCTGATGATGCATGGT
TACTCACCACTGCGATCCCCGGCAAAACAGCATTCCAGGTATTAGAAGAATATCCTGATTCAGGT
